>Addgene plasmid #26960 | Sgf11/pCDF | addgene partial sequence | sequence record 33434 | 26960 with T7
TGGGGAATTCCCTGTAAATATTTTGTTTACTTTAATAAGGAGATATACCATGGCTATGACCGAAGAAACT
ATTACTATAGATTCTATTTCAAATGGGATACTGAATAACCTGTTAACCACATTGATCCAGGACATTGTAG
CTCGGGAAACCACTCAACAACAATTGCTGAAGACAAGATATCCGGATCTTCGCAGTTATTATTTCGACCC
GAACGGATCTCTCGATATTAATGGACTACAGAAGCAACAAGAGTCCTCTCAGTATATTCACTGTGAGAAT
TGTGGCAGGGATGTGTCCGCAAACAGACTAGCAGCTCATTTACAGAGATGTTTGAGTAGGGGTGCTAGAC
GTTGAGCGGCCGCACTCGAGTCTGGTAAAGAAACCGCTGCTGCGAAATTTGAACGCCAGCACATGGACTC
GTCTACTAGCGCAGCTTAATTAACCTAGGCTGCTGCCACCGCTGAGCAATAACTAGCATAACCCCTTGGG
GCCTCTAAACGGGTCTTGAGGGGTTTTTTGCTGAAACCTCAGGCATTTGAGAAGCACACGGTCACACTGC
TTCCGGTAGTCAATAAACCGGTAAACCAGCAATAGACATAAGCGGCTATTTAACGACCCTGCCCTGAACC
GACGACCGGGTCATCGTGGCCGGATCTTGCGGCCCCTCGGCTTGAACGAATTGTTAGACATTATTTGCCG
ACTACCTTGGTGATCTCGCCTTTCACGTAGTGGACAAATTCTTCCAACTGATCTGCGCGCGAGGCCAAGC
GATCTTCTTCTTGTCCAAGATAAGCCTGTCTAGCTTCAAGTATGACGGGCTGATACTGGGCCGGCAGGCG
CTCCATTGCCCAGTCGGCAGCGACATCCTTCGGCGCGATTTTGCCGGTTACTGCGCTGTACCAAATGCGG
GACAACGTAAGCACTACATTTCGCTCT
