[The description below was written by a language model from this plasmid's Addgene catalogue record.]
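Description:
Sgf11/pCDF is a bacterial expression plasmid that carries the Saccharomyces cerevisiae SGF11 gene in a Novagen pCDF backbone. The backbone is recorded as about 3.6 kb without insert. The plasmid is selected with spectinomycin and is listed as high copy, with propagation in a standard cloning strain. The record does not name the origin of replication or the promoter. pCDF-series vectors generally use the CloDF13 replicon and T7 promoter/lac operator control, and the listed T7 5′ sequencing primer is consistent with a T7-driven cassette. Such a cassette would need a host that supplies T7 RNA polymerase for expression.

The insert is roughly 300 bp and was cloned by restriction digestion between NcoI at the 5′ end and NotI at the 3′ end, with both sites preserved. No affinity tags, fusion partners or mutations are recorded, so whether the protein is tagged cannot be determined from the entry. No feature table is provided either, so the arrangement of regulatory elements around the insert is not documented.

Sgf11 is a small subunit of the deubiquitinating module of the yeast SAGA transcriptional coactivator complex. The associated publication concerns structural analysis of how that module assembles and functions, so the plasmid was evidently made to produce recombinant Sgf11 in E. coli for biochemical and structural work. The CloDF13 replicon and spectinomycin marker typical of pCDF vectors are compatible with other common expression plasmids. This makes the backbone well suited to co-expressing Sgf11 with its partner subunits from separate plasmids, although the record does not explicitly describe that use.
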