Addgene plasmid #26960: Sgf11/pCDF
Depositing lab: Cynthia Wolberger. Depositing organization: Johns Hopkins University and School of Medicine. Publication: Structural insights into the assembly and function of the SAGA deubiquitinating module. Samara NL, Datta AB, Berndsen CE, Zhang X, Yao T, Cohen RE, Wolberger C. Science. 2010 May 21. 328(5981):1025-9. 10.1126/science.1190049 PubMed 20395473.
Backbone
  Vector backbone: pCDF
  Backbone manufacturer: novagen
  Backbone size w/o insert (bp): 3620
  Vector type: Bacterial Expression
Growth in bacteria
  Bacterial resistance: Spectinomycin, 50 μg/mL
  Growth temperature: 37°C
  Growth strain: DH5alpha
  Copy number: High Copy
Gene/Insert
  Gene/Insert name: sgf11
  Species: S. cerevisiae (budding yeast)
  Insert size (bp): 300
  GenBank ID: NM_001183861
  Entrez Gene: SGF11
  Cloning method: Restriction Enzyme; 5′ cloning site NcoI (not destroyed); 3′ cloning site NotI (not destroyed)
  Sequencing primers: 5′ T7
Terms and licenses: Academic/Nonprofit Terms; Industry Terms: Not Available to Industry
How to cite: Sgf11/pCDF was a gift from Cynthia Wolberger (Addgene plasmid # 26960 ; http://n2t.net/addgene:26960 ; RRID:Addgene_26960)
